>Addgene plasmid #232335 | pMDC32_PbGH3 | addgene full sequence | sequence record 463036 | Addgene NGS Result
TTGAGATCCTTTTTTTCTGCGCGTAATCTGCTGCTTGCAAACAAAAAAACCACCGCTACCAGCGGTGGTT
TGTTTGCCGGATCAAGAGCTACCAACTCTTTTTCCGAAGGTAACTGGCTTCAGCAGAGCGCAGATACCAA
ATACTGTCCTTCTAGTGTAGCCGTAGTTAGGCCACCACTTCAAGAACTCTGTAGCACCGCCTACATACCT
CGCTCTGCTAATCCTGTTACCAGTGGCTGCTGCCAGTGGCGATAAGTCGTGTCTTACCGGGTTGGACTCA
AGACGATAGTTACCGGATAAGGCGCAGCGGTCGGGCTGAACGGGGGGTTCGTGCACACAGCCCAGCTTGG
AGCGAACGACCTACACCGAACTGAGATACCTACAGCGTGAGCTATGAGAAAGCGCCACGCTTCCCGAAGG
GAGAAAGGCGGACAGGTATCCGGTAAGCGGCAGGGTCGGAACAGGAGAGCGCACGAGGGAGCTTCCAGGG
GGAAACGCCTGGTATCTTTATAGTCCTGTCGGGTTTCGCCACCTCTGACTTGAGCGTCGATTTTTGTGAT
GCTCGTCAGGGGGGCGGAGCCTATGGAAAAACGCCAGCAACGCGGCCTTTTTACGGTTCCTGGCCTTTTG
CTGGCCTTTTGCTCACATGTTCTTTCCTGCGTTATCCCCTGATTCTGTGGATAACCGTATTACCGCCTTT
GAGTGAGCTGATACCGCTCGCCGCAGCCGAACGACCGAGCGCAGCGAGTCAGTGAGCGAGGAAGCGGAAG
AGCGCCTGATGCGGTATTTTCTCCTTACGCATCTGTGCGGTATTTCACACCGCATATGGTGCACTCTCAG
TACAATCTGCTCTGATGCCGCATAGTTAAGCCAGTATACACTCCGCTATCGCTACGTGACTGGGTCATGG
CTGCGCCCCGACACCCGCCAACACCCGCTGACGCGCCCTGACGGGCTTGTCTGCTCCCGGCATCCGCTTA
CAGACAAGCTGTGACCGTCTCCGGGAGCTGCATGTGTCAGAGGTTTTCACCGTCATCACCGAAACGCGCG
AGGCAGGGTGCCTTGATGTGGGCGCCGGCGGTCGAGTGGCGACGGCGCGGCTTGTCCGCGCCCTGGTAGA
TTGCCTGGCCGTAGGCCAGCCATTTTTGAGCGGCCAGCGGCCGCGATAGGCCGACGCGAAGCGGCGGGGC
GTAGGGAGCGCAGCGACCGAAGGGTAGGCGCTTTTTGCAGCTCTTCGGCTGTGCGCTGGCCAGACAGTTA
TGCACAGGCCAGGCGGGTTTTAAGAGTTTTAATAAGTTTTAAAGAGTTTTAGGCGGAAAAATCGCCTTTT
TTCTCTTTTATATCAGTCACTTACATGTGTGACCGGTTCCCAATGTACGGCTTTGGGTTCCCAATGTACG
GGTTCCGGTTCCCAATGTACGGCTTTGGGTTCCCAATGTACGTGCTATCCACAGGAAAGAGACCTTTTCG
ACCTTTTTCCCCTGCTAGGGCAATTTGCCCTAGCATCTGCTCCGTACATTAGGAACCGGCGGATGCTTCG
CCCTCGATCAGGTTGCGGTAGCGCATGACTAGGATCGGGCCAGCCTGCCCCGCCTCCTCCTTCAAATCGT
ACTCCGGCAGGTCATTTGACCCGATCAGCTTGCGCACGGTGAAACAGAACTTCTTGAACTCTCCGGCGCT
GCCACTGCGTTCGTAGATCGTCTTGAACAACCATCTGGCTTCTGCCTTGCCTGCGGCGCGGCGTGCCAGG
CGGTAGAGAAAACGGCCGATGCCGGGATCGATCAAAAAGTAATCGGGGTGAACCGTCAGCACGTCCGGGT
TCTTGCCTTCTGTGATCTCGCGGTACATCCAATCAGCTAGCTCGATCTCGATGTACTCCGGCCGCCCGGT
TTCGCTCTTTACGATCTTGTAGCGGCTAATCAAGGCTTCACCCTCGGATACCGTCACCAGGCGGCCGTTC
TTGGCCTTCTTCGTACGCTGCATGGCAACGTGCGTGGTGTTTAACCGAATGCAGGTTTCTACCAGGTCGT
CTTTCTGCTTTCCGCCATCGGCTCGCCGGCAGAACTTGAGTACGTCCGCAACGTGTGGACGGAACACGCG
GCCGGGCTTGTCTCCCTTCCCTTCCCGGTATCGGTTCATGGATTCGGTTAGATGGGAAACCGCCATCAGT
ACCAGGTCGTAATCCCACACACTGGCCATGCCGGCCGGCCCTGCGGAAACCTCTACGTGCCCGTCTGGAA
GCTCGTAGCGGATCACCTCGCCAGCTCGTCGGTCACGCTTCGACAGACGGAAAACGGCCACGTCCATGAT
GCTGCGACTATCGCGGGTGCCCACGTCATAGAGCATCGGAACGAAAAAATCTGGTTGCTCGTCGCCCTTG
GGCGGCTTCCTAATCGACGGCGCACCGGCTGCCGGCGGTTGCCGGGATTCTTTGCGGATTCGATCAGCGG
CCGCTTGCCACGATTCACCGGGGCGTGCTTCTGCCTCGATGCGTTGCCGCTGGGCGGCCTGCGCGGCCTT
CAACTTCTCCACCAGGTCATCACCCAGCGCCGCGCCGATTTGTACCGGGCCGGATGGTTTGCGACCGCTC
ACGCCGATTCCTCGGGCTTGGGGGTTCCAGTGCCATTGCAGGGCCGGCAGGCAACCCAGCCGCTTACGCC
TGGCCAACCGCCCGTTCCTCCACACATGGGGCATTCCACGGCGTCGGTGCCTGGTTGTTCTTGATTTTCC
ATGCCGCCTCCTTTAGCCGCTAAAATTCATCTACTCATTTATTCATTTGCTCATTTACTCTGGTAGCTGC
GCGATGTATTCAGATAGCAGCTCGGTAATGGTCTTGCCTTGGCGTACCGCGTACATCTTCAGCTTGGTGT
GATCCTCCGCCGGCAACTGAAAGTTGACCCGCTTCATGGCTGGCGTGTCTGCCAGGCTGGCCAACGTTGC
AGCCTTGCTGCTGCGTGCGCTCGGACGGCCGGCACTTAGCGTGTTTGTGCTTTTGCTCATTTTCTCTTTA
CCTCATTAACTCAAATGAGTTTTGATTTAATTTCAGCGGCCAGCGCCTGGACCTCGCGGGCAGCGTCGCC
CTCGGGTTCTGATTCAAGAACGGTTGTGCCGGCGGCGGCAGTGCCTGGGTAGCTCACGCGCTGCGTGATA
CGGGACTCAAGAATGGGCAGCTCGTACCCGGCCAGCGCCTCGGCAACCTCACCGCCGATGCGCGTGCCTT
TGATCGCCCGCGACACGACAAAGGCCGCTTGTAGCCTTCCATCCGTGACCTCAATGCGCTGCTTAACCAG
CTCCACCAGGTCGGCGGTGGCCCATATGTCGTAAGGGCTTGGCTGCACCGGAATCAGCACGAAGTCGGCT
GCCTTGATCGCGGACACAGCCAAGTCCGCCGCCTGGGGCGCTCCGTCGATCACTACGAAGTCGCGCCGGC
CGATGGCCTTCACGTCGCGGTCAATCGTCGGGCGGTCGATGCCGACAACGGTTAGCGGTTGATCTTCCCG
CACGGCCGCCCAATCGCGGGCACTGCCCTGGGGATCGGAATCGACTAACAGAACATCGGCCCCGGCGAGT
TGCAGGGCGCGGGCTAGATGGGTTGCGATGGTCGTCTTGCCTGACCCGCCTTTCTGGTTAAGTACAGCGA
TAACCTTCATGCGTTCCCCTTGCGTATTTGTTTATTTACTCATCGCATCATATACGCAGCGACCGCATGA
CGCAAGCTGTTTTACTCAAATACACATCACCTTTTTAGACGGCGGCGCTCGGTTTCTTCAGCGGCCAAGC
TGGCCGGCCAGGCCGCCAGCTTGGCATCAGACAAACCGGCCAGGATTTCATGCAGCCGCACGGTTGAGAC
GTGCGCGGGCGGCTCGAACACGTACCCGGCCGCGATCATCTCCGCCTCGATCTCTTCGGTAATGAAAAAC
GGTTCGTCCTGGCCGTCCTGGTGCGGTTTCATGCTTGTTCCTCTTGGCGTTCATTCTCGGCGGCCGCCAG
GGCGTCGGCCTCGGTCAATGCGTCCTCACGGAAGGCACCGCGCCGCCTGGCCTCGGTGGGCGTCACTTCC
TCGCTGCGCTCAAGTGCGCGGTACAGGGTCGAGCGATGCACGCCAAGCAGTGCAGCCGCCTCTTTCACGG
TGCGGCCTTCCTGGTCGATCAGCTCGCGGGCGTGCGCGATCTGTGCCGGGGTGAGGGTAGGGCGGGGGCC
AAACTTCACGCCTCGGGCCTTGGCGGCCTCGCGCCCGCTCCGGGTGCGGTCGATGATTAGGGAACGCTCG
AACTCGGCAATGCCGGCGAACACGGTCAACACCATGCGGCCGGCCGGCGTGGTGGTGTCGGCCCACGGCT
CTGCCAGGCTACGCAGGCCCGCGCCGGCCTCCTGGATGCGCTCGGCAATGTCCAGTAGGTCGCGGGTGCT
GCGGGCCAGGCGGTCTAGCCTGGTCACTGTCACAACGTCGCCAGGGCGTAGGTGGTCAAGCATCCTGGCC
AGCTCCGGGCGGTCGCGCCTGGTGCCGGTGATCTTCTCGGAAAACAGCTTGGTGCAGCCGGCCGCGTGCA
GTTCGGCCCGTTGGTTGGTCAAGTCCTGGTCGTCGGTGCTGACGCGGGCATAGCCCAGCAGGCCAGCGGC
GGCGCTCTTGTTCATGGCGTAATGTCTCCGGTTCTAGTCGCAAGTATTCTACTTTATGCGACTAAAACAC
GCGACAAGAAAACGCCAGGAAAAGGGCAGGGCGGCAGCCTGTCGCGTAACTTAGGACTTGTGCGACATGT
CGTTTTCAGAAGACGGCTGCACTGAACGTCAGAAGCCGACTGCACTATAGCAGCGGAGGGGTTGGATCAA
AGTACTTTGATCCCGAGGGGAACCCTGTGGTTGGCATGCACATACAAATGGACGAACGGATAAACCTTTT
CACGCCCTTTTAAATATCCGATTATTCTAATAAACGCTCTTTTCTCTTAGGTTTACCCGCCAATATATCC
TGTCAAACACTGATAGTTTAAACTGAAGGCGGGAAACGACAATCTGATCCAAGCTCAAGCTGCTCTAGCA
TTCGCCATTCAGGCTGCGCAACTGTTGGGAAGGGCGATCGGTGCGGGCCTCTTCGCTATTACGCCAGCTG
GCGAAAGGGGGATGTGCTGCAAGGCGATTAAGTTGGGTAACGCCAGGGTTTTCCCAGTCACGACGTTGTA
AAACGACGGCCAGTGCCAAGCTTGCATGCCTGCAGGTCAACATGGTGGAGCACGACACACTTGTCTACTC
CAAAAATATCAAAGATACAGTCTCAGAAGACCAAAGGGCAATTGAGACTTTTCAACAAAGGGTAATATCC
GGAAACCTCCTCGGATTCCATTGCCCAGCTATCTGTCACTTTATTGTGAAGATAGTGGAAAAGGAAGGTG
GCTCCTACAAATGCCATCATTGCGATAAAGGAAAGGCCATCGTTGAAGATGCCTCTGCCGACAGTGGTCC
CAAAGATGGACCCCCACCCACGAGGAGCATCGTGGAAAAAGAAGACGTTCCAACCACGTCTTCAAAGCAA
GTGGATTGATGTGATAACATGGTGGAGCACGACACACTTGTCTACTCCAAAAATATCAAAGATACAGTCT
CAGAAGACCAAAGGGCAATTGAGACTTTTCAACAAAGGGTAATATCCGGAAACCTCCTCGGATTCCATTG
CCCAGCTATCTGTCACTTTATTGTGAAGATAGTGGAAAAGGAAGGTGGCTCCTACAAATGCCATCATTGC
GATAAAGGAAAGGCCATCGTTGAAGATGCCTCTGCCGACAGTGGTCCCAAAGATGGACCCCCACCCACGA
GGAGCATCGTGGAAAAAGAAGACGTTCCAACCACGTCTTCAAAGCAAGTGGATTGATGTGATATCTCCAC
TGACGTAAGGGATGACGCACAATCCCACTATCCTTCGCAAGACCCTTCCTCTATATAAGGAAGTTCATTT
CATTTGGAGAGGACCTCGACTCTAGAGGATCCCCGGGTACCGGGCCCCCCCTCGAGGCGCGCCAAGCTAT
CAAACAAGTTTGTACAAAAAAGCAGGCTGCACCATGGCGACGGGGGAGGGGCACTCGCCGACGCTGGCGA
AGCTGGCGAGCGGTGTCGAGGAGGCGAACAGCGCGGCACTGGCAAGCATCCTGGGGCGGAACGCGCGCAC
GACGCAGGTGGGTCGCGATTTCGGGTTGGACCCGACGTGGTCGCCGGACGCGTTCCGCGAGAAGTGCCCG
CTGACGACGTATGCCGACTACGAGCCGTACGCGAACCGGATGCTGGAGAGTGCTGATCCGTCGAATATCA
TGGTGCCGGGCGTGCCCCTCTTCATGGCCACGTCTGGGGGAACGACGGGCGCGCGGAGCAAATGCTTCCC
GATCACAGGTCGGACAAGCCGGGCGGAACGCGTGCGCCTATCCCTGATCAACGAGTCGTTGCCGTACGAC
GAATGGAAAGGGCCATGGTTGCCGATGCTGTCGTCCCGTATCGACCGTTATGCGGCGTCGGGGATGCCAG
TCTGCATACTGTCGACGGGGATGATGGCGCTGACCAATCGCCTGGACGCATCGTTCGCGACGAGTGTCGT
CCCGCGCCCGGTGCACAACCTGGCGAACCTGTCGGACCACTTGAAGCTCTACCTGCTGTTTGCGTTGCCG
CGGCGCGACCTGAACGTCATCATCACGACGTTCGGGAACCTCGTCATCGACCTGTTCCGATGCCTGCTGG
AGAACAAGGACGCGTTCGTTGCGGCGATCGCCGAAGGCGAACTCCCCGGGGACGAGTTCTTCCAGGACGC
GCTGCCAGATGACGTTCGCCAGCAGCTACAAAGCGAGTTCGTTCGCAACCAAGGCCGCGCCGACGAGCTG
GAGTGCATTTTCAGCAGCTATGGCGAAGATCACCGAGGGCTCATTGCAGCCATATGGCCCAGCTTGCGCG
TCGTCTTCACCAGTGTCACAGGCGCGTTCGAGATGTACCGCGCCCCAATCCAGGACTTCCTTGGCGATGC
CGTCACCATCATCTCCTTTGGGTATGCCAGCAGCGAGGGCGAGTTCATCGGGATACCAACGTTCCCCAAA
GATGGCGTTCAGAATTACGTGTTCGCCCCCGGCAGCCTGTTCCTCGAGTTCATCAGGGATGAGGATCGGC
ACCTGGCTCAGCCGCCCACGTGCCTGCTGTCCGAGTTGTGTCCCGGGCAGTCGTACGAACTGGTGCTGAC
CAACGAACGCGGCCTGTACCGGTACCGTACGTTTGATTCCATCGAAGTCGTGGACATGGTCCATGGTGCG
CTTCCCGTGTTCAAGATCCTTGGCCGGGCCAATGTCGGGTTCCGCCTTGTCGGCGGCGACGAATTCATCG
TGGCGGAATCCGAGTTGCTTCCGGCAATCGTGAATGCCGTTTCAGAGTTGCCAGGCACCATCCCCGAGTT
CGGCTCGTACTTGGACGTCGACGTGCTCCCCGGCCACATTGTTGTTGCCATTGAGATGCCGGTTGGCGCC
ACTCCAGATGAGCAGCTAGCCGCGGGCCTGGCCGAGAAGATCGACGCGTCCCTGTCGACAGCGAATCCGC
GTTACCGAGCCTCCATCACCGATGGTCGCCTGTCGCCCCTGGCCGTCGTTTTCGTTTCGCCGGGAGCTCT
GTCCCGCCTTCGCGAGTTCAAGCAGAAGCGGGCGAACGTGGCGTTCTCCCAAGTGAAGCTGCCGCTGGCG
CTCACAGACACCGCCCTCGTCAACATACTCAAGAACCAGATTGTGCTGTAGGACCCAGCTTTCTTGTACA
AAGTGGTTCGATAATTCTTAATTAACTAGTTCTAGAGCGGCCGCCACCGCGGTGGAGCTCGAATTTCCCC
GATCGTTCAAACATTTGGCAATAAAGTTTCTTAAGATTGAATCCTGTTGCCGGTCTTGCGATGATTATCA
TATAATTTCTGTTGAATTACGTTAAGCATGTAATAATTAACATGTAATGCATGACGTTATTTATGAGATG
GGTTTTTATGATTAGAGTCCCGCAATTATACATTTAATACGCGATAGAAAACAAAATATAGCGCGCAAAC
TAGGATAAATTATCGCGCGCGGTGTCATCTATGTTACTAGATCGGGAATTCGTAATCATGTCATAGCTGT
TTCCTGTGTGAAATTGTTATCCGCTCACAATTCCACACAACATACGAGCCGGAAGCATAAAGTGTAAAGC
CTGGGGTGCCTAATGAGTGAGCTAACTCACATTAATTGCGTTGCGCTCACTGCCCGCTTTCCAGTCGGGA
AACCTGTCGTGCCAGCTGCATTAATGAATCGGCCAACGCGCGGGGAGAGGCGGTTTGCGTATTGGCTAGA
GCAGCTTGCCAACATGGTGGAGCACGACACTCTCGTCTACTCCAAGAATATCAAAGATACAGTCTCAGAA
GACCAAAGGGCTATTGAGACTTTTCAACAAAGGGTAATATCGGGAAACCTCCTCGGATTCCATTGCCCAG
CTATCTGTCACTTCATCAAAAGGACAGTAGAAAAGGAAGGTGGCACCTACAAATGCCATCATTGCGATAA
AGGAAAGGCTATCGTTCAAGATGCCTCTGCCGACAGTGGTCCCAAAGATGGACCCCCACCCACGAGGAGC
ATCGTGGAAAAAGAAGACGTTCCAACCACGTCTTCAAAGCAAGTGGATTGATGTGAACATGGTGGAGCAC
GACACTCTCGTCTACTCCAAGAATATCAAAGATACAGTCTCAGAAGACCAAAGGGCTATTGAGACTTTTC
AACAAAGGGTAATATCGGGAAACCTCCTCGGATTCCATTGCCCAGCTATCTGTCACTTCATCAAAAGGAC
AGTAGAAAAGGAAGGTGGCACCTACAAATGCCATCATTGCGATAAAGGAAAGGCTATCGTTCAAGATGCC
TCTGCCGACAGTGGTCCCAAAGATGGACCCCCACCCACGAGGAGCATCGTGGAAAAAGAAGACGTTCCAA
CCACGTCTTCAAAGCAAGTGGATTGATGTGATATCTCCACTGACGTAAGGGATGACGCACAATCCCACTA
TCCTTCGCAAGACCCTTCCTCTATATAAGGAAGTTCATTTCATTTGGAGAGGACACGCTGAAATCACCAG
TCTCTCTCTACAAATCTATCTCTCTCGAGCTTTCGCAGATCCGGGGGGCAATGAGATATGAAAAAGCCTG
AACTCACCGCGACGTCTGTCGAGAAGTTTCTGATCGAAAAGTTCGACAGCGTCTCCGACCTGATGCAGCT
CTCGGAGGGCGAAGAATCTCGTGCTTTCAGCTTCGATGTAGGAGGGCGTGGATATGTCCTGCGGGTAAAT
AGCTGCGCCGATGGTTTCTACAAAGATCGTTATGTTTATCGGCACTTTGCATCGGCCGCGCTCCCGATTC
CGGAAGTGCTTGACATTGGGGAGTTTAGCGAGAGCCTGACCTATTGCATCTCCCGCCGTTCACAGGGTGT
CACGTTGCAAGACCTGCCTGAAACCGAACTGCCCGCTGTTCTACAACCGGTCGCGGAGGCTATGGATGCG
ATCGCTGCGGCCGATCTTAGCCAGACGAGCGGGTTCGGCCCATTCGGACCGCAAGGAATCGGTCAATACA
CTACATGGCGTGATTTCATATGCGCGATTGCTGATCCCCATGTGTATCACTGGCAAACTGTGATGGACGA
CACCGTCAGTGCGTCCGTCGCGCAGGCTCTCGATGAGCTGATGCTTTGGGCCGAGGACTGCCCCGAAGTC
CGGCACCTCGTGCACGCGGATTTCGGCTCCAACAATGTCCTGACGGACAATGGCCGCATAACAGCGGTCA
TTGACTGGAGCGAGGCGATGTTCGGGGATTCCCAATACGAGGTCGCCAACATCTTCTTCTGGAGGCCGTG
GTTGGCTTGTATGGAGCAGCAGACGCGCTACTTCGAGCGGAGGCATCCGGAGCTTGCAGGATCGCCACGA
CTCCGGGCGTATATGCTCCGCATTGGTCTTGACCAACTCTATCAGAGCTTGGTTGACGGCAATTTCGATG
ATGCAGCTTGGGCGCAGGGTCGATGCGACGCAATCGTCCGATCCGGAGCCGGGACTGTCGGGCGTACACA
AATCGCCCGCAGAAGCGCGGCCGTCTGGACCGATGGCTGTGTAGAAGTACTCGCCGATAGTGGAAACCGA
CGCCCCAGCACTCGTCCGAGGGCAAAGAAATAGAGTAGATGCCGACCGGGATCTGTCGATCGACAAGCTC
GAGTTTCTCCATAATAATGTGTGAGTAGTTCCCAGATAAGGGAATTAGGGTTCCTATAGGGTTTCGCTCA
TGTGTTGAGCATATAAGAAACCCTTAGTATGTATTTGTATTTGTAAAATACTTCTATCAATAAAATTTCT
AATTCCTAAAACCAAAATCCAGTACTAAAATCCAGATCCCCCGAATTAATTCGGCGTTAATTCAGTACAT
TAAAAACGTCCGCAATGTGTTATTAAGTTGTCTAAGCGTCAATTTGTTTACACCACAATATATCCTGCCA
CCAGCCAGCCAACAGCTCCCCGACCGGCAGCTCGGCACAAAATCACCACTCGATACAGGCAGCCCATCAG
TCCGGGACGGCGTCAGCGGGAGAGCCGTTGTAAGGCGGCAGACTTTGCTCATGTTACCGATGCTATTCGG
AAGAACGGCAACTAAGCTGCCGGGTTTGAAACACGGATGATCTCGCGGAGGGTAGCATGTTGATTGTAAC
GATGACAGAGCGTTGCTGCCTGTGATCACCGCGGTTTCAAAATCGGCTCCGTCGATACTATGTTATACGC
CAACTTTGAAAACAACTTTGAAAAAGCTGTTTTCTGGTATTTAAGGTTTTAGAATGCAAGGAACAGTGAA
TTGGAGTTCGTCTTGTTATAATTAGCTTCTTGGGGTATCTTTAAATACTGTAGAAAAGAGGAAGGAAATA
ATAAATGGCTAAAATGAGAATATCACCGGAATTGAAAAAACTGATCGAAAAATACCGCTGCGTAAAAGAT
ACGGAAGGAATGTCTCCTGCTAAGGTATATAAGCTGGTGGGAGAAAATGAAAACCTATATTTAAAAATGA
CGGACAGCCGGTATAAAGGGACCACCTATGATGTGGAACGGGAAAAGGACATGATGCTATGGCTGGAAGG
AAAGCTGCCTGTTCCAAAGGTCCTGCACTTTGAACGGCATGATGGCTGGAGCAATCTGCTCATGAGTGAG
GCCGATGGCGTCCTTTGCTCGGAAGAGTATGAAGATGAACAAAGCCCTGAAAAGATTATCGAGCTGTATG
CGGAGTGCATCAGGCTCTTTCACTCCATCGACATATCGGATTGTCCCTATACGAATAGCTTAGACAGCCG
CTTAGCCGAATTGGATTACTTACTGAATAACGATCTGGCCGATGTGGATTGCGAAAACTGGGAAGAAGAC
ACTCCATTTAAAGATCCGCGCGAGCTGTATGATTTTTTAAAGACGGAAAAGCCCGAAGAGGAACTTGTCT
TTTCCCACGGCGACCTGGGAGACAGCAACATCTTTGTGAAAGATGGCAAAGTAAGTGGCTTTATTGATCT
TGGGAGAAGCGGCAGGGCGGACAAGTGGTATGACATTGCCTTCTGCGTCCGGTCGATCAGGGAGGATATC
GGGGAAGAACAGTATGTCGAGCTATTTTTTGACTTACTGGGGATCAAGCCTGATTGGGAGAAAATAAAAT
ATTATATTTTACTGGATGAATTGTTTTAGTACCTAGGGAAGGTGCGAATAAGCGGGGAAATTCTTCTCGG
CTGACTCAGTCATTTCATTTCTTCATGTTTGAGCCGATTTTTTCTCCCGTAAATGCCTTGAATCAGCCTA
TTTAGACCGTTTCTTCGCCATTTAAGGCGTTATCCCCAGTTTTTA
[978 nt withheld, positions 11876-12853]
GATGAACCCTGTTCTATGGCTCCAGATGACAAACATGATCTCATATCAGGGACTTGTTCGCACCTTCCCT
AGAATGCATGACCAAAATCCCTTAACGTGAGTTTTCGTTCCACTGAGCGTCAGACCCCGTAGAAAAGATC
AAAGGATCTTC
Features (pLannotate 1.2.2; 27 found; start..end, strand, type, name):
      1..589     +  rep_origin     ori: high-copy-number ColE1/pMB1/pBR322/pUC origin of replication
    775..915     -  misc_feature   bom: basis of mobility region from pBR322
   1017..1056    -  CDS            rop (fragment): Rop protein, which maintains plasmids at low copy number; rop
   1259..1453    -  rep_origin     pVS1 oriV: origin of replication for the Pseudomonas plasmid pVS1 (Heeb et al., 2000)
   1519..2592    -  CDS            pVS1 RepA: replication protein from the Pseudomonas plasmid pVS1 (Heeb et al., 2000)
   3021..3650    -  CDS            pVS1 StaA: stability protein from the Pseudomonas plasmid pVS1 (Heeb et al., 2000)
   4210..4611    -  CDS            Y4CG_SINFN (fragment): Protein inferred from homology: Swiss-Prot protein existence level 3. From Sinorhizobium fredii (strain NBRC 101917 / NGR234).
   4951..4975    -  misc_feature   RB T-DNA repeat: right border repeat from nopaline C58 T-DNA
   5041..5195    -  CDS            lacZα (fragment): LacZα fragment of β-galactosidase; lacZ fragment
   5198..5218    -  misc_feature   MCS (fragment): pUC18/19 multiple cloning site
   5293..5964    +  promoter       CaMV 35S promoter (enhanced): cauliflower mosaic virus 35S promoter with a duplicated enhancer region
   5966..5992    -  misc_feature   MCS (fragment): pUC18/19 multiple cloning site
   6024..6048    +  protein_bind   attB1: mutant version of attB; recombination site for the Gateway® BP reaction BP Clonase™
   7753..7777    -  protein_bind   attB2: mutant version of attB; recombination site for the Gateway® BP reaction BP Clonase™
   7795..7830    -  misc_feature   MCS (fragment): pBluescript multiple cloning site
   7841..8093    +  terminator     NOS terminator: nopaline synthase terminator and poly(A) signal
   8132..8154    -  protein_bind   lac operator (fragment): The lac repressor binds to the lac operator to inhibit transcription in E. coli. This inhibition can be relieved by adding lactose or isopropyl-β-D-thiogalactopyranoside (IPTG). lac repressor encoded by lacI
   8158..8188    -  promoter       lac promoter: promoter for the E. coli lac operon
   8203..8224    -  protein_bind   CAP binding site: CAP binding activates transcription in the presence of cAMP. E. coli catabolite activator protein
   8237..8325    -  CDS            lacI (fragment): lac repressor; lacI; The lac repressor binds to the lac operator to inhibit transcription in E. coli. This inhibition can be relieved by adding lactose or isopropyl-β-D-thiogalactopyranoside (IPTG).
   8415..9091    +  promoter       CaMV 35S promoter (enhanced): cauliflower mosaic virus 35S promoter with a duplicated enhancer region
   9158..10183   +  CDS            HygR: hygromycin B phosphotransferase confers resistance to hygromycin
  10224..10398   +  polyA_signal   CaMV poly(A) signal: cauliflower mosaic virus polyadenylation signal
  10476..10500   -  misc_feature   LB T-DNA repeat: left border repeat from nopaline C58 T-DNA
  10925..11719   +  CDS            KanR: aminoglycoside phosphotransferase; aphA-3; confers resistance to kanamycin
  11876..12853   -  CDS            insH10 (sequence withheld): INH10_ECOLI - Protein inferred from homology: Swiss-Prot protein existence level 3. Involved in the transposition of the insertion sequence IS5. From Escherichia coli (strain K12).
  12852..12920   +  CDS            yghO (fragment) (sequence partly withheld): YGHO_ECOLI - Experimental evidence at transcript level: Swiss-Prot protein existence level 2. From Escherichia coli (strain K12).
