[The description below was written by a language model from this plasmid's Addgene catalogue record and pLannotate feature annotations shown in this document.]
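Description:
pMDC32_PbGH3 is a Gateway-derived plant expression binary vector built on the pMDC32 backbone, carrying the PbGH3 gene from the clubroot pathogen Plasmodiophora brassicae. The backbone has the usual arrangement for Agrobacterium-mediated transformation: a high-copy ColE1/pBR322-type origin with the bom mobilisation region for propagation in E. coli, and the pVS1 oriV, RepA and StaA functions for replication and stable maintenance in Agrobacterium. The catalogue entry lists hygromycin as the bacterial selection. However, the annotated HygR gene sits inside the T-DNA under a plant promoter, while a KanR (aphA-3) gene lies in the backbone outside the borders, which is where a bacterial marker would normally be. The record does not resolve this discrepancy. The sequenced plasmid also contains an IS5 transposase gene (insH10) and a short E. coli yghO fragment next to KanR. This suggests an insertion sequence picked up from the bacterial host, and may account for part of the gap between the total size of 13,004 bp and the stated backbone and insert sizes.

Between the nopaline-type right and left T-DNA border repeats there are two expression units. The approximately 1.7 kb PbGH3 insert lies between attB1 and attB2 sites, indicating that it was introduced by Gateway recombination. It is driven by an enhanced CaMV 35S promoter with a duplicated enhancer and terminated by the NOS terminator, giving strong constitutive expression in plants. No epitope tag or reporter fusion is annotated. A second enhanced 35S promoter drives hygromycin phosphotransferase with the CaMV poly(A) signal, allowing selection of transformed plants. The construct is intended for generating Arabidopsis thaliana and Brassica napus lines that overexpress PbGH3, to characterise the role of this pathogen protein in planta.
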