Addgene plasmid #232335: pMDC32_PbGH3
Purpose: Generation of overexpressing Arabidopsis thaliana and Brassica napus lines to characterize the role of PbGH3 in plant.
Depositing lab: Edel Pérez-López. Depositing organization: Universite Laval.
Backbone
  Vector backbone: pMDC32
  Backbone manufacturer: Thermo Fisher Scientific
  Backbone size w/o insert (bp): 10141
  Total vector size (bp): 13004
  Vector type: Plant Expression
Growth in bacteria
  Bacterial resistance: Hygromycin, 200 μg/mL
  Growth temperature: 37°C
  Growth strain: DH5alpha
  Copy number: Unknown
Gene/Insert
  Gene/Insert name: PbGH3
  Species: Plasmodiophora brassicae
  Insert size (bp): 1698
Terms and licenses: Academic/Nonprofit Terms; Industry Terms: Not Available to Industry
How to cite: pMDC32_PbGH3 was a gift from Edel Pérez-López (Addgene plasmid # 232335 ; http://n2t.net/addgene:232335 ; RRID:Addgene_232335)
